Addgene plasmid #194210: CJ8421_04975 Rptr2 and CJ8421_04975 mRNA
Purpose: Expresses the Campylobacter mRNA CJ8421_04975 and the mRNA-targeting reprogrammed tracrRNA 2
Depositing lab: Chase Beisel. Depositing organization: Helmholtz-Zentrum fuer Infektionsforschung (HZI). Publication: RNA recording in single bacterial cells using reprogrammed tracrRNAs. Jiao C, Reckstadt C, Konig F, Homberger C, Yu J, Vogel J, Westermann AJ, Sharma CM, Beisel CL. Nat Biotechnol. 2023 Jan 5. doi: 10.1038/s41587-022-01604-8. PubMed 36604543.
Backbone
  Vector backbone: pCSM180
  Backbone size w/o insert (bp): 2116
  Total vector size (bp): 3488
  Modifications to backbone: Inserts Camplybacter mRNA CJ8421_04975 and CJ8421_04975 Rptr2 via Gibson Assembly
  Vector type: Bacterial Expression
Growth in bacteria
  Bacterial resistance: Ampicillin, 100 μg/mL
  Growth temperature: 37°C
  Growth strain: One Shot™ TOP10
  Copy number: High Copy
Gene/Insert
  Gene/Insert name: CJ8421_04975 mRNA and CJ8421_04975 Rptr2
  gRNA/shRNA sequence: not applicable
  Species: Campylobacter jejuni
  Cloning method: Gibson Cloning
  Sequencing primers: 5′ tcgggtttcgccacctctgact; 3′ tcgctgagataggtgcctcac
Terms and licenses: Academic/Nonprofit Terms; Industry Terms: Not Available to Industry
How to cite: CJ8421_04975 Rptr2 and CJ8421_04975 mRNA was a gift from Chase Beisel (Addgene plasmid # 194210 ; http://n2t.net/addgene:194210 ; RRID:Addgene_194210)
