[The description below was written by a language model from this plasmid's Addgene catalogue record and pLannotate feature annotations shown in this document.]
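Description:
CJ8421_04975 Rptr2 and CJ8421_04975 mRNA is a 3,488 bp bacterial expression plasmid built on the small pCSM180 backbone (2,116 bp without insert). It replicates from a high-copy ColE1/pUC-type origin and is selected with ampicillin through a β-lactamase (AmpR) gene driven by its native bla promoter.

The payload, introduced by Gibson assembly, comprises two transcribed elements: the Campylobacter jejuni mRNA CJ8421_04975 and a reprogrammed tracrRNA (Rptr2) designed to target that transcript. A reprogrammed tracrRNA is a tracrRNA whose anti-repeat portion has been redesigned to base-pair with a chosen cellular RNA, so that the RNA is converted into a crRNA-like guide for Cas9 and its presence can be sensed or recorded. The automated annotation identifies a short fragment resembling the Streptococcus thermophilus Cas9 guide RNA scaffold, which by its position probably corresponds to the conserved portion of the Rptr, although the record does not say which Cas9 ortholog it pairs with. Downstream lies a constitutive J23119 promoter, followed by an unannotated stretch of roughly 1.2 kb that plausibly holds the mRNA insert, and then a T7 terminator. The promoter driving the Rptr itself is not annotated. A brief match to the SET1 solubility tag just before the terminator is only a fragment and is likely incidental vector sequence rather than a functional tag.

No Cas9 gene is annotated, so the nuclease would have to be supplied separately. Supplying both sensed transcript and matching Rptr from one plasmid suits tests of Rptr-mediated RNA detection or recording in bacteria, the subject of the associated publication.
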