Features (pLannotate 1.2.2; 7 found; start..end, strand, type, name):
    455..501     +  misc_RNA       St1 gRNA scaffold (fragment): guide RNA scaffold for the Streptococcus thermophilus CRISPR/Cas9 system (Esvelt et al., 2013)
    566..600     +  promoter       J23119 promoter: bacterial promoter (Registry of Standard Biological Parts BBa J23119)
   1789..1838    +  CDS            SET1 (fragment): solubility-enhancement tag derived from T7 phage gene 10B
   1846..1893    +  terminator     T7 terminator: transcription terminator for bacteriophage T7 RNA polymerase
   2060..2920    -  CDS            AmpR: β-lactamase; bla; confers resistance to ampicillin, carbenicillin, and related antibiotics
   2921..3025    -  promoter       AmpR promoter: bla
   3128..228     +  rep_origin     ori (across the origin): high-copy-number ColE1/pMB1/pBR322/pUC origin of replication
>Addgene plasmid #194210 | CJ8421_04975 Rptr2 and CJ8421_04975 mRNA | addgene full sequence | sequence record 393086 | Addgene NGS Result
TACACCGAACTGAGATACCTACAGCGTGAGCTATGAGAAAGCGCCACGCTTCCCGAAGGGAGAAAGGCGG
ACAGGTATCCGGTAAGCGGCAGGGTCGGAACAGGAGAGCGCACGAGGGAGCTTCCAGGGGGAAACGCCTG
GTATCTTTATAGTCCTGTCGGGTTTCGCCACCTCTGACTTGAGCGTCGATTTTTGTGATGCTCGTCAGGG
GGGCGGAGCCTATGGAAAAACGCCAGCAACGCGGCCTTTTTACGGTTCCTGGCCTTTTGCTGGCCTTTTG
CTCACATGTTCTTTCCTGCGTTATCCCCTGATTCTGTGGATAACCGTGCGGCCCGAGAGCATCGATCCTA
GCATGGATGCATTGAGCTAACACCGTGCGTGTTGACAATTTTACCTCTGGCGGTGATAATGGTTGCAAAC
TATCATATTTAATATAAGATGAGAGCTAAATTTCTAAGGCTTCATGCCGAAATCAACACCCTGTCATTTT
ATGGCAGGGTGTTTTCAAAGCCCGCCGAAAGGCGGGCTTTTCTGTAATACCTCGACACTGGGATACTGTA
GGATCTTGACAGCTAGCTCAGTCCTAGGTATAATGCTAGCAATTTCCTTCCAAGCTCCATCTATATCAAA
TTCAAGCTCTGTTCCATCGCTAAGATAGACTTCATAGGAATTTTTGTCTTTTTGCACGATCCCTATAGGC
GCTTTGAAATTATGTTGTAAAAATTCTTTAGAAACATTTGGTAAATTATCAGCAGAAATTATTATATCAG
CATTTAAAGATAAACTTAAAATAGTAATAATATTTAAAAATTTAATTTTCAATATTTTTCCTAAATTATT
TTTTAGTAAAATTGTAAAGAATTTATGTGAATTTTATGTGAATTTTAAGACAATATTATAAAAAATAAAG
GTTTTATATTTTGCTTACAATTTTTTTAATTTTTTTAAATATTTTATGTTATTTTTTGATTTCTTATGAT
TATTACAATATCCTTGGTTTGAATATTTTATTTTTTAATGGAGCTTATTGGCAGCTTTTAAGTTCAATGT
TTTTACATGGAAATTTAACTCATCTTATATTAAATATGATAGTTTTGTTTCAATTTGGGCGTATGTTAGA
AACTTATTTGGGTGCTTTGTGTTTTATTTTTATTTATTTTATTGGCGGATTGTTGTGCTCACTTTTAAGT
GTTTTTTATGTGTATTTTGATTTTAAATATTTTGGAGAAAATATAAATGTCATAGGCGCTAGTGGTGCAA
TTTGTGTTTTAATGGGCTTTTATGCTGTTATTGATAAAAATAGCACAAAAGGACTTATAGTGGCAATTTT
ACTTATGAGTTTTGTGCCATTGCTTATGGGGATAAATGTTGCTTGGTATGGTCATATTTTCGGGTTTATG
TGTGGTTATATTTTAGCTAAAATAAAAGAGGTAAAATGAAAAAAATTTATATTATAAGACATGCAAAAGC
AAGTAAGAGTGAAGACATCGATGATTTTGAAAGAAAGCTTACTAAGAGTGGAAAGGAAGATTTAAAAAAA
CTTTTTAAAAATCTTGCTTCGCATGAAATTCATCCTGATTTGGTGCTATCAAGTCCTGCTGTTAGAACCG
CTAAAACAGCGAAAAAAATAGCCAAATTTTATAATTTTGATAAAAATAGAATTTGTTTTGATGAAAGATT
GTATCTTTGCAATGTTGAAAATTTGCTAAAAATTCTGCAAGATATTGATGATGAGTTTAATGAAGTATTT
TTAGTGGGTCATAATCCTAGTTTAATGGAGCTTGGAGAGCTGCTAACAAAGCCCGAAAGGAAGCTGAGTT
GGCTGCTGCCACCGCTGAGCAATAACTAGCATAACCCCTTGGGGCCTCTAAACGGGTCTTGAGGGGTTTT
TTGCTGAAAGGAGGAACTATATCCGGATAAGCTTGAAAGAATCGATCGATCCCGAATGAGTAGTACAGCG
GCCGCGATTATCAAAAAGGATCTTCACCTAGATCCTTTTAAATTAAAAATGAAGTTTTAAATCAATCTAA
AGTATATATGAGTAAACTTGGTCTGACAGTTACCAATGCTTAATCAGTGAGGCACCTATCTCAGCGATCT
GTCTATTTCGTTCATCCATAGTTGCCTGACTCCCCGTCGTGTAGATAACTACGATACGGGAGGGCTTACC
ATCTGGCCCCAGTGCTGCAATGATACCGCGGGACCCACGCTCACCGGCTCCAGATTTATCAGCAATAAAC
CAGCCAGCCGGAAGGGCCGAGCGCAGAAGTGGTCCTGCAACTTTATCCGCCTCCATCCAGTCTATTAATT
GTTGCCGGGAAGCTAGAGTAAGTAGTTCGCCAGTTAATAGTTTGCGCAACGTTGTTGCCATTGCTACAGG
CATCGTGGTGTCACGCTCGTCGTTTGGTATGGCTTCATTCAGCTCCGGTTCCCAACGATCAAGGCGAGTT
ACATGATCCCCCATGTTGTGCAAAAAAGCGGTTAGCTCCTTCGGTCCTCCGATCGTTGTCAGAAGTAAGT
TGGCCGCAGTGTTATCACTCATGGTTATGGCAGCACTGCATAATTCTCTTACTGTCATGCCATCCGTAAG
ATGCTTTTCTGTGACTGGTGAGTACTCAACCAAGTCATTCTGAGAATAGTGTATGCGGCGACCGAGTTGC
TCTTGCCCGGCGTCAATACGGGATAATACCGCGCCACATAGCAGAACTTTAAAAGTGCTCATCATTGGAA
AACGTTCTTCGGGGCGAAAACTCTCAAGGATCTTACCGCTGTTGAGATCCAGTTCGATGTAACCCACTCG
TGCACCCAACTGATCTTCAGCATCTTTTACTTTCACCAGCGTTTCTGGGTGAGCAAAAACAGGAAGGCAA
AATGCCGCAAAAAAGGGAATAAGGGCGACACGGAAATGTTGAATACTCATACTCTTCCTTTTTCAATATT
ATTGAAGCATTTATCAGGGTTATTGTCTCATGAGCGGATACATATTTGAATGTATTTAGAAAAATAAACA
AATAGGGGTTCCGCGCACATTTCCCCGAAAAGTGCCACCTGTCATGACCAAAATCCCTTAACGTGAGTTT
TCGTTCCACTGAGCGTCAGACCCCGTAGAAAAGATCAAAGGATCTTCTTGAGATCCTTTTTTTCTGCGCG
TAATCTGCTGCTTGCAAACAAAAAAACCACCGCTACCAGCGGTGGTTTGTTTGCCGGATCAAGAGCTACC
AACTCTTTTTCCGAAGGTAACTGGCTTCAGCAGAGCGCAGATACCAAATACTGTTCTTCTAGTGTAGCCG
TAGTTAGGCCACCACTTCAAGAACTCTGTAGCACCGCCTACATACCTCGCTCTGCTAATCCTGTTACCAG
TGGCTGCTGCCAGTGGCGATAAGTCGTGTCTTACCGGGTTGGACTCAAGACGATAGTTACCGGATAAGGC
GCAGCGGTCGGGCTGAACGGGGGGTTCGTGCACACAGCCCAGCTTGGAGCGAACGACC
